>Addgene plasmid #86632 | pEGFP-Akt2(K14A/R25E)-Halo-PS | depositor full sequence | sequence record 169945 | pEGFP-Akt2(K14A/R25E)-Halo-PS sequence 7141 bps
TAGTTATTAATAGTAATCAATTACGGGGTCATTAGTTCATAGCCCATATATGGAGTTCCGCGTTACATAA
CTTACGGTAAATGGCCCGCCTGGCTGACCGCCCAACGACCCCCGCCCATTGACGTCAATAATGACGTATG
TTCCCATAGTAACGCCAATAGGGACTTTCCATTGACGTCAATGGGTGGAGTATTTACGGTAAACTGCCCA
CTTGGCAGTACATCAAGTGTATCATATGCCAAGTACGCCCCCTATTGACGTCAATGACGGTAAATGGCCC
GCCTGGCATTATGCCCAGTACATGACCTTATGGGACTTTCCTACTTGGCAGTACATCTACGTATTAGTCA
TCGCTATTACCATGGTGATGCGGTTTTGGCAGTACATCAATGGGCGTGGATAGCGGTTTGACTCACGGGG
ATTTCCAAGTCTCCACCCCATTGACGTCAATGGGAGTTTGTTTTGGCACCAAAATCAACGGGACTTTCCA
AAATGTCGTAACAACTCCGCCCCATTGACGCAAATGGGCGGTAGGCGTGTACGGTGGGAGGTCTATATAA
GCAGAGCTGGTTTAGTGAACCGTCAGATCCGCTAGCGCTACCGGTCGCCACCATGGTGAGCAAGGGCGAG
GAGCTGTTCACCGGGGTGGTGCCCATCCTGGTCGAGCTGGACGGCGACGTAAACGGCCACAAGTTCAGCG
TGTCCGGCGAGGGCGAGGGCGATGCCACCTACGGCAAGCTGACCCTGAAGTTCATCTGCACCACCGGCAA
GCTGCCCGTGCCCTGGCCCACCCTCGTGACCACCCTGACCTACGGCGTGCAGTGCTTCAGCCGCTACCCC
GACCACATGAAGCAGCACGACTTCTTCAAGTCCGCCATGCCCGAAGGCTACGTCCAGGAGCGCACCATCT
TCTTCAAGGACGACGGCAACTACAAGACCCGCGCCGAGGTGAAGTTCGAGGGCGACACCCTGGTGAACCG
CATCGAGCTGAAGGGCATCGACTTCAAGGAGGACGGCAACATCCTGGGGCACAAGCTGGAGTACAACTAC
AACAGCCACAACGTCTATATCATGGCCGACAAGCAGAAGAACGGCATCAAGGTGAACTTCAAGATCCGCC
ACAACATCGAGGACGGCAGCGTGCAGCTCGCCGACCACTACCAGCAGAACACCCCCATCGGCGACGGCCC
CGTGCTGCTGCCCGACAACCACTACCTGAGCACCCAGTCCAAGCTGAGCAAAGACCCCAACGAGAAGCGC
GATCACATGGTCCTGCTGGAGTTCGTGACCGCCGCCGGGATCACTCTCGGCATGGACGAGCTGTACAAGT
CCGGACTCAGATCTCGAGCTATGAATGAGGTGTCTGTCATCAAAGAAGGCTGGCTCCACGCACGTGGTGA
ATACATCAAGACCTGGAGGCCAGAGTACTTCCTGCTGAAGAGCGACGGCTCCTTCATTGGGTACAAGGAG
AGGCCCGAGGCCCCTGATCAGACTCTACCCCCCTTAAACAACTTCTCCGTAGCAGAATGCCAGCTGATGA
AGACCGAGAGGCCGCGACCCAACACCTTTGTCATACGCTGCCTGCAGTGGACCACAGTCATCGAGAGGAC
CTTCCACGTGGATTCTCCAGACGAGAGGGAGGAGTGGATGCGGGCCATCCAGATGGTCGCCAACAGCCTC
AAGCAGCGGGCCCCAGGCGAGGACCCCATGGACTACAAGTGTGGCTCCCCCAGTGACTCCTCCACGACTG
AGGAGATGGAAGTGGCGGTCAGCAAGGCACGGGCTAAAGTGACCATGAATGACTTCGACTATCTCAAACT
CCTTGGCAAGGGAACCTTTGGCAAAGTCATCCTGGTGCGGGAGAAGGCCACTGGCCGCTACTACGCCATG
AAGATCCTGCGGAAGGAAGTCATCATTGCCAAGGATGAAGTCGCTCACACAGTCACCGAGAGCCGGGTCC
TCCAGAACACCAGGCACCCGTTCCTCACTGCGCTGAAGTATGCCTTCCAGACCCACGACCGCCTGTGCTT
TGTGATGGAGTATGCCAACGGGGGTGAGCTGTTCTTCCACCTGTCCCGGGAGCGTGTCTTCACAGAGGAG
CGGGCCCGGTTTTATGGTGCAGAGATTGTCTCGGCTCTTGAGTACTTGCACTCGCGGGACGTGGTATACC
GCGACATCAAGCTGGAAAACCTCATGCTGGACAAAGATGGCCACATCAAGATCACTGACTTTGGCCTCTG
CAAAGAGGGCATCAGTGACGGGGCCACCATGAAAACCTTCTGTGGGACCCCGGAGTACCTGGCGCCTGAG
GTGCTGGAGGACAATGACTATGGCCGGGCCGTGGACTGGTGGGGGCTGGGTGTGGTCATGTACGAGATGA
TGTGCGGCCGCCTGCCCTTCTACAACCAGGACCACGAGCGCCTCTTCGAGCTCATCCTCATGGAAGAGAT
CCGCTTCCCGCGCACGCTCAGCCCCGAGGCCAAGTCCCTGCTTGCTGGGCTGCTTAAGAAGGACCCCAAG
CAGAGGCTTGGTGGGGGGCCCAGCGATGCCAAGGAGGTCATGGAGCACAGGTTCTTCCTCAGCATCAACT
GGCAGGACGTGGTCCAGAAGAAGCTCCTGCCACCCTTCAAACCTCAGGTCACGTCCGAGGTCGACACAAG
GTACTTCGATGATGAATTTACCGCCCAGTCCATCACAATCACACCCCCTGACCGCTATGACAGCCTGGGC
TTACTGGAGCTGGACCAGCGGACCCACTTCCCCCAGTTCTCCTACTCGGCCAGCATCCGCGAGATGGCAG
AAATCGGTACTGGCTTTCCATTCGACCCCCATTATGTGGAAGTCCTGGGCGAGCGCATGCACTACGTCGA
TGTTGGTCCGCGCGATGGCACCCCTGTGCTGTTCCTGCACGGTAACCCGACCTCCTCCTACGTGTGGCGC
AACATCATCCCGCATGTTGCACCGACCCATCGCTGCATTGCTCCAGACCTGATCGGTATGGGCAAATCCG
ACAAACCAGACCTGGGTTATTTCTTCGACGACCACGTCCGCTTCATGGATGCCTTCATCGAAGCCCTGGG
TCTGGAAGAGGTCGTCCTGGTCATTCACGACTGGGGCTCCGCTCTGGGTTTCCACTGGGCCAAGCGCAAT
CCAGAGCGCGTCAAAGGTATTGCATTTATGGAGTTCATCCGCCCTATCCCGACCTGGGACGAATGGCCAG
AATTTGCCCGCGAGACCTTCCAGGCCTTCCGCACCACCGACGTCGGCCGCAAGCTGATCATCGATCAGAA
CGTTTTTATCGAGGGTACGCTGCCGATGGGTGTCGTCCGCCCGCTGACTGAAGTCGAGATGGACCATTAC
CGCGAGCCGTTCCTGAATCCTGTTGACCGCGAGCCACTGTGGCGCTTCCCAAACGAGCTGCCAATCGCCG
GTGAGCCAGCGAACATCGTCGCGCTGGTCGAAGAATACATGGACTGGCTGCACCAGTCCCCTGTCCCGAA
GCTGCTGTTCTGGGGCACCCCAGGCGTTCTGATCCCACCGGCCGAAGCCGCTCGCCTGGCCAAAAGCCTG
CCTAACTGCAAGGCTGTGGACATCGGCCCGGGTCTGAATCTGCTGCAAGAAGACAACCCGGACCTGATCG
GCAGCGAGATCGCGCGCTGGCTGTCGACGCTCGAGATTTCCGGCTCCGGACTCAGATCTCGAGCTGTTGA
ACTAGATCCTGAGTTTGAACCTCGTGCCAGAGAGCGTGCTTACGCCTTCGGACACTAAGAATTCTGCAGT
CGACGGTACCGCGGGCCCGGGATCCACCGGATCTAGATAACTGATCATAATCAGCCATACCACATTTGTA
GAGGTTTTACTTGCTTTAAAAAACCTCCCACACCTCCCCCTGAACCTGAAACATAAAATGAATGCAATTG
TTGTTGTTAACTTGTTTATTGCAGCTTATAATGGTTACAAATAAAGCAATAGCATCACAAATTTCACAAA
TAAAGCATTTTTTTCACTGCATTCTAGTTGTGGTTTGTCCAAACTCATCAATGTATCTTAACGCGTAAAT
TGTAAGCGTTAATATTTTGTTAAAATTCGCGTTAAATTTTTGTTAAATCAGCTCATTTTTTAACCAATAG
GCCGAAATCGGCAAAATCCCTTATAAATCAAAAGAATAGACCGAGATAGGGT
[37 nt withheld, positions 4183-4219]
AAAGAACGTGGACTCCAACGTCAAAGG
[49 nt withheld, positions 4247-4295]
T
[91 nt withheld, positions 4297-4387]
G
[124 nt withheld, positions 4389-4512]
CAGGTGGCACTTTTCGGGGAAATGTGCGCGGAACCCCTATTTGTTTATTTTTCTAAATACATTCAAATAT
GTATCCGCTCATGAGACAATAACCCTGATAAATGCTTCAATAATATTGAAAAAGGAAGAGTCCTGAGGCG
GAAAGAACCAGCTGTGGAATGTGTGTCAGTTAGGGTGTGGAAAGTCCCCAGGCTCCCCAGCAGGCAGAAG
TATGCAAAGCATGCATCTCAATTAGTCAGCAACCAGGTGTGGAAAGTCCCCAGGCTCCCCAGCAGGCAGA
AGTATGCAAAGCATGCATCTCAATTAGTCAGCAACCATAGTCCCGCCCCTAACTCCGCCCATCCCGCCCC
TAACTCCGCCCAGTTCCGCCCATTCTCCGCCCCATGGCTGACTAATTTTTTTTATTTATGCAGAGGCCGA
GGCCGCCTCGGCCTCTGAGCTATTCCAGAAGTAGTGAGGAGGCTTTTTTGGAGGCCTAGGCTTTTGCAAA
GATCGATCAAGAGACAGGATGAGGATCGTTTCGCATGATTGAACAAGATGGATTGCACGCAGGTTCTCCG
GCCGCTTGGGTGGAGAGGCTATTCGGCTATGACTGGGCACAACAGACAATCGGCTGCTCTGATGCCGCCG
TGTTCCGGCTGTCAGCGCAGGGGCGCCCGGTTCTTTTTGTCAAGACCGACCTGTCCGGTGCCCTGAATGA
ACTGCAAGACGAGGCAGCGCGGCTATCGTGGCTGGCCACGACGGGCGTTCCTTGCGCAGCTGTGCTCGAC
GTTGTCACTGAAGCGGGAAGGGACTGGCTGCTATTGGGCGAAGTGCCGGGGCAGGATCTCCTGTCATCTC
ACCTTGCTCCTGCCGAGAAAGTATCCATCATGGCTGATGCAATGCGGCGGCTGCATACGCTTGATCCGGC
TACCTGCCCATTCGACCACCAAGCGAAACATCGCATCGAGCGAGCACGTACTCGGATGGAAGCCGGTCTT
GTCGATCAGGATGATCTGGACGAAGAGCATCAGGGGCTCGCGCCAGCCGAACTGTTCGCCAGGCTCAAGG
CGAGCATGCCCGACGGCGAGGATCTCGTCGTGACCCATGGCGATGCCTGCTTGCCGAATATCATGGTGGA
AAATGGCCGCTTTTCTGGATTCATCGACTGTGGCCGGCTGGGTGTGGCGGACCGCTATCAGGACATAGCG
TTGGCTACCCGTGATATTGCTGAAGAGCTTGGCGGCGAATGGGCTGACCGCTTCCTCGTGCTTTACGGTA
TCGCCGCTCCCGATTCGCAGCGCATCGCCTTCTATCGCCTTCTTGACGAGTTCTTCTGAGCGGGACTCTG
GGGTTCGAAATGACCGACCAAGCGACGCCCAACCTGCCATCACGAGATTTCGATTCCACCGCCGCCTTCT
ATGAAAGGTTGGGCTTCGGAATCGTTTTCCGGGACGCCGGCTGGATGATCCTCCAGCGCGGGGATCTCAT
GCTGGAGTTCTTCGCCCACCCTAGGGGGAGGCTAACTGAAACACGGAAGGAGACAATACCGGAAGGAACC
CGCGCTATGACGGCAATAAAAAGACAGAATAAAACGCACGGTGTTGGGTCGTTTGTTCATAAACGCGGGG
TTCGGTCCCAGGGCTGGCACTCTGTCGATACCCCACCGAGACCCCATTGGGGCCAATACGCCCGCGTTTC
TTCCTTTTCCCCACCCCACCCCCCAAGTTCGGGTGAAGGCCCAGGGCTCGCAGCCAACGTCGGGGCGGCA
GGCCCTGCCATAGCCTCAGGTTACTCATATATACTTTAGATTGATTTAAAACTTCATTTTTAATTTAAAA
GGATCTAGGTGAAGATCCTTTTTGATAATCTCATGACCAAAATCCCTTAACGTGAGTTTTCGTTCCACTG
AGCGTCAGACCCCGTAGAAAAGATCAAAGGATCTTCTTGAGATCCTTTTTTTCTGCGCGTAATCTGCTGC
TTGCAAACAAAAAAACCACCGCTACCAGCGGTGGTTTGTTTGCCGGATCAAGAGCTACCAACTCTTTTTC
CGAAGGTAACTGGCTTCAGCAGAGCGCAGATACCAAATACTGTCCTTCTAGTGTAGCCGTAGTTAGGCCA
CCACTTCAAGAACTCTGTAGCACCGCCTACATACCTCGCTCTGCTAATCCTGTTACCAGTGGCTGCTGCC
AGTGGCGATAAGTCGTGTCTTACCGGGTTGGACTCAAGACGATAGTTACCGGATAAGGCGCAGCGGTCGG
GCTGAACGGGGGGTTCGTGCACACAGCCCAGCTTGGAGCGAACGACCTACACCGAACTGAGATACCTACA
GCGTGAGCTATGAGAAAGCGCCACGCTTCCCGAAGGGAGAAAGGCGGACAGGTATCCGGTAAGCGGCAGG
GTCGGAACAGGAGAGCGCACGAGGGAGCTTCCAGGGGGAAACGCCTGGTATCTTTATAGTCCTGTCGGGT
TTCGCCACCTCTGACTTGAGCGTCGATTTTTGTGATGCTCGTCAGGGGGGCGGAGCCTATGGAAAAACGC
CAGCAACGCGGCCTTTTTACGGTTCCTGGCCTTTTGCTGGCCTTTTGCTCACATGTTCTTTCCTGCGTTA
TCCCCTGATTCTGTGGATAACCGTATTACCGCCATGCAT
Features (pLannotate 1.2.2; 18 found; start..end, strand, type, name):
     61..364     +  enhancer       CMV enhancer: human cytomegalovirus immediate early enhancer
    365..568     +  promoter       CMV promoter: human cytomegalovirus (CMV) immediate early promoter
    613..1329    +  CDS            mEGFP: mEGFP is a basic (constitutively fluorescent) green fluorescent protein published in 2002, derived from Aequorea victoria. It has moderate acid sensitivity.
   1330..1350    +  misc_feature   MCS (fragment): multiple cloning site
   1351..2793    +  CDS            AKT2: AKT2_HUMAN - Experimental evidence at protein level: Swiss-Prot protein existence level 1. One of the few specific substrates of AKT2 identified recently is PITX2. Phosphorylation of PITX2 impairs its association with the CCND1 mRNA-stabilizing complex thus shortening the half-life of CCND1. AKT2 seems also to be the principal isoform responsible of the regulation of glucose uptake. Phosphorylates C2CD5 on 'Ser-197' during insulin-stimulated adipocytes. AKT2 is also specifically involved in skeletal muscle differentiation, one of its substrates in this process being ANKRD2. Down-regulation by
   2794..3684    +  CDS            HaloTag®: modified bacterial dehalogenase that forms covalent bonds with chloroalkane derivatives
   3685..3705    +  misc_feature   MCS (fragment): multiple cloning site
   3769..3805    +  misc_feature   MCS (fragment): multiple cloning site
   3822..3906    +  CDS            large T antigen (fragment): large T antigen from SV40 (simian virus 40)
   3929..4050    +  polyA_signal   SV40 poly(A) signal: SV40 polyadenylation signal
   4084..4512    -  rep_origin     f1 ori (sequence partly withheld): f1 bacteriophage origin of replication; arrow indicates direction of (+) strand synthesis
   4539..4643    +  promoter       AmpR promoter: bla
   4645..5002    +  promoter       SV40 promoter: SV40 enhancer and early promoter
   5037..5831    +  CDS            NeoR/KanR: aminoglycoside phosphotransferase from Tn5; aph(3')-II (or nptII); confers resistance to neomycin, kanamycin, and G418 (Geneticin®)
   5852..6004    +  CDS            ble (fragment): BLE_KLEPN - Experimental evidence at protein level: Swiss-Prot protein existence level 1. Binding protein with a strong affinity to the bleomycin family of antibiotics. Binds to CL990; an antimitotic-antibiotic compound. From Klebsiella pneumoniae.
   6063..6110    +  polyA_signal   HSV TK poly(A) signal: herpes simplex virus thymidine kinase polyadenylation signal (Cole and Stacy, 1985)
   6201..6217    -  polyA_signal   bGH poly(A) signal (fragment): bovine growth hormone polyadenylation signal
   6439..7027    +  rep_origin     ori: high-copy-number ColE1/pMB1/pBR322/pUC origin of replication
