[The description below was written by a language model from this plasmid's Addgene catalogue record and pLannotate feature annotations shown in this document.]
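Description:
pEGFP-Akt2(K14A/R25E)-Halo-PS is a 7,141 bp mammalian expression plasmid. The catalogue lists the backbone as pmCherry-C1, but the annotated fluorescent protein is a green one (called as mEGFP), which matches the construct name. It is a C1-style vector that replicates in E. coli at high copy from a ColE1/pUC-type origin and also carries an f1 phage origin. A single NeoR/KanR (Tn5 aminoglycoside phosphotransferase) gene sits downstream of tandem bacterial (AmpR/bla) and SV40 early promoters and ends in an HSV TK polyadenylation signal. This arrangement gives kanamycin selection in bacteria and would allow G418 selection in mammalian cells. Short matches to ble, bGH poly(A) and SV40 large T antigen are fragmentary and probably reflect backbone remnants rather than functional parts.

The payload is one continuous fusion reading frame driven by the human CMV immediate-early enhancer and promoter and terminated by the SV40 poly(A) signal. It runs from N-terminal GFP through a short linker derived from the multiple cloning site into human AKT2, followed directly by HaloTag, a modified dehalogenase that binds chloroalkane ligands covalently. According to the catalogue, the fusion ends in "PS", an Akt pseudosubstrate peptide. This peptide is not annotated separately, but it probably lies in the unannotated gap between the MCS fragments after HaloTag. The K14A and R25E substitutions are stated only in the construct name, and the record does not explain their effect. However, the purpose line calls the protein a "cytosolic tandem", and the associated publication concerns PI(3,4,5)P3 engagement restricting Akt activity to membranes, which suggests a non-membrane-binding variant. The dual GFP and HaloTag labels suit fluorescence imaging of Akt2 in transfected cells, and possibly paired-fluorophore measurements, though the record does not describe the assay.
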