Addgene plasmid #86632: pEGFP-Akt2(K14A/R25E)-Halo-PS
Purpose: Expresses eGFP-Akt2-HaloTag-PS fusion (cytosolic tandem)
Depositing lab: Thomas Leonard & Ivan Yudushkin. Depositing organization: Medical University of Vienna. Publication: PI(3,4,5)P3 Engagement Restricts Akt Activity to Cellular Membranes. Ebner M, Lucic I, Leonard TA, Yudushkin I. Mol Cell. 2017 Feb 2;65(3):416-431.e6. doi: 10.1016/j.molcel.2016.12.028. PubMed 28157504.
Backbone
  Vector backbone: pmCherry-C1
  Vector type: Mammalian Expression
Growth in bacteria
  Bacterial resistance: Kanamycin, 50 μg/mL
  Growth temperature: 37°C
  Growth strain: DH5alpha
  Copy number: High Copy
Gene/Insert
  Gene/Insert name: Akt2(K14A/R25E)-Halo-PS (alt name: PS: Akt pseudosubstrate (VELDPEFERPRARERAYAFGH))
  Entrez Gene: AKT2 (a.k.a. HIHGHH, PKBB, PKBBETA, PRKBB, RAC-BETA)
Terms and licenses: Academic/Nonprofit Terms; Industry Terms: Not Available to Industry
How to cite: pEGFP-Akt2(K14A/R25E)-Halo-PS was a gift from Thomas Leonard & Ivan Yudushkin (Addgene plasmid # 86632 ; http://n2t.net/addgene:86632 ; RRID:Addgene_86632)
